>Addgene plasmid #157080 | pD649-HAsp-TMIGD2-COMP5AP-AviTag-9xHis | addgene full sequence | sequence record 498185 | Addgene NGS Result
TTGAGATCCTTTTTTTCTGCGCGTAATCTGCTGCTTGCAAACAAAAAAACCACCGCTACCAGCGGTGGTT
TGTTTGCCGGATCAAGAGCTACCAACTCTTTTTCCGAAGGTAACTGGCTTCAGCAGAGCGCAGATACCAA
ATACTGTTCTTCTAGTGTAGCCGTAGTTAGCCCACCACTTCAAGAACTCTGTAGCACCGCCTACATACCT
CGCTCTGCTAATCCTGTTACCAGTGGCTGCTGCCAGTGGCGATAAGTCGTGTCTTACCGGGTTGGACTCA
AGACGATAGTTACCGGATAAGGCGCAGCGGTCGGGCTGAACGGGGGGTTCGTGCACACAGCCCAGCTTGG
AGCGAACGACCTACACCGAACTGAGATACCTACAGCGTGAGCTATGAGAAAGCGCCACGCTTCCCGAAGG
GAGAAAGGCGGACAGGTATCCGGTAAGCGGCAGGGTCGGAACAGGAGAGCGCACGAGGGAGCTTCCAGGG
GGAAACGCCTGGTATCTTTATAGTCCTGTCGGGTTTCGCCACCTCTGACTTGAGCGTCGATTTTTGTGAT
GCTCGTCAGGGGGGCGGAGCCTATGGAAAAACGCCAGCAACGCGGCCTTTTTACGGTTCCTGGCCTTTTG
CTGGCCTTTTGCTCACATGTTCTTTCCTGCGTTATCCCCTGATTCTGTGGATAACCGTATTACCGCCTTT
GAGTGAGCTGATACCGCTCGCCGCAGCCGAACGACCGAGCGCAGCGAGTCAGTGAGCGAGGAAGCGGAAG
GCGAGAGTAGGGAACTGCCAGGCATCAAACTAAGCAGAAGGCCCCTGACGGATGGCCTTTTTGCGTTTCT
ACAAACTCTTTCTGTGTTGTAAAACGACGGCCAGTCTTAAGCTCGGGCCCCCTGGGCGGTTCTGATAACG
AGTAATCGTTAATCCGCAAATAACGTAAAAACCCGCTTCGGCGGGTTTTTTTATGGGGGGAGTTTAGGGA
AAGAGCATTTGTCAGAATATTTAAGGGCGCCTGTCACTTTGCTTGATATATGAGAATTATTTAACCTTAT
AAATGAGAAAAAAGCAACGCACTTTAAATAAGATACGTTGCTTTTTCGATTGATGAACACCTATAATTAA
ACTATTCATCTATTATTTATGATTTTTTGTATATACAATATTTCTAGTTTGTTAAAGAGAATTAAGAAAA
TAAATCTCGAAAATAATAAAGGGAAAATCAGTTTTTGATATCAAAATTATACATGTCAACGATAATACAA
AATATAATACAAACTATAAGATGTTATCAGTATTTATTATCATTTAGAATAAATTTTGTGTCGCCCTTAA
TTGTGAGCGGATAACAATTACGAGCTTCATGCACAGTGGCGTTGACTCAATATTGGCCATTAGCCATATT
ATTCATTGGTTATATAGCATAAATCAATATTGGCTATTGGCCATTGCATACGTTGTATCTATATCATAAT
ATGTACATTTATATTGGCTCATGTCCAATATGACCGCCATGTTGGCATTGATTATTGACTAGTTATTAAT
AGTAATCAATTACGGGGTCATTAGTTCATAGCCCATATATGGAGTTCCGCGTTACATAACTTACGGTAAA
TGGCCCGCCTGGCTGACCGCCCAACGACCCCCGCCCATTGACGTCAATAATGACGTATGTTCCCATAGTA
ACGCCAATAGGGACTTTCCATTGACGTCAATGGGTGGAGTATTTACGGTAAACTGCCCACTTGGCAGTAC
ATCAAGTGTATCATATGCCAAGTACGCCCCCTATTGACGTCAATGACGGTAAATGGCCCGCCTGGCATTA
TGCCCAGTACATGACCTTATGGGACTTTCCTACTTGGCAGTACATCTACGTATTAGTCATCGCTATTACC
ATGGTGATGCGGTTTTGGCAGTACATCAATGGGCGTGGATAGCGGTTTGACTCACGGGGATTTCCAAGTC
TCCACCCCATTGACGTCAATGGGAGTTTGTTTTGGCACCAAAATCAACGGGACTTTCCAAAATGTCGTAA
CAACTCCGCCCCATTGACGCAAATGGGCGGTAGGCGTGTACGGTGGGAGGTCTATATAAGCAGAGCTCGT
TTAGTGAACCGTCAGATCGCCTGGAGACGCCATCCACGCTGTTTTGACCTCCATAGAAGACACCGGGACC
GATCCAGCCTCCGCGGCCGGGAACGGTGCATTGGAACGCGGATTCCCCGTGCCAAGAGTGACGTAAGTAC
CGCCTATAGAGTCTATAGGCCCACCCCCTTGGCTTCGTTAGAACGCGGCTACAATTAATACATAACCTTA
TGTATCATACACATACGATTTAGGTGACACTATAGAATAACATCCACTTTGCCTTTCTCTCCACAGGTGT
CCACTCCCAGGTCCAACTGCACCTCGGTTCTATCGAAAACGCGCCTGCTAGCGCCACCATGAAGACCATC
ATTGCCCTGAGCTACATCTTCTGCCTGGTGTTCGCTGCGGCCGCCTTGTCTGTTCAGCAGGGACCTAATC
TGCTGCAAGTGCGGCAGGGATCTCAGGCCACACTCGTGTGTCAAGTGGATCAGGCTACAGCCTGGGAGAG
ACTGAGAGTGAAGTGGACAAAGGACGGGGCCATCCTGTGCCAGCCTTACATCACAAATGGCAGCCTGAGC
CTGGGCGTGTGTGGACCTCAAGGCAGACTTTCTTGGCAGGCCCCTTCTCACCTGACACTGCAGCTGGACC
CTGTGTCTCTGAATCACAGCGGCGCCTATGTGTGTTGGGCCGCTGTGGAAATTCCTGAGCTGGAAGAGGC
CGAGGGCAACATCACCAGACTGTTCGTGGACCCCGACGATCCCACACAGAACCGGAACAGAATTGCCAGC
TTTCCCGGTGGCGCGCCGGAAGATCAAGTTGATCCAAGATTGATTGATGGCAAGGGCGGATCTCTGGAGG
TGCTGTTCCAGGGACCAGGCGGAAGCGGCAATCCCGGCGGCGATCTGGCCCCCCAGATGCTGCGCGAGCT
GCAGGAGACCAATGCCGCCCTGCAGGACGTGCGCGAGCTGCTGCGCCACCGCGTGAAGGAGATCACCTTC
CTGAAGAACACCGTGATGGAGTGCGACGCCTGCGGTATGCAGCCCTCTAGAGGCTCCGGCTCCATCATCC
CAGTTGAGGAGGAGAACCCGGACTTCTGGAACCGCGAGGCAGCCGAGGCCCTGGGTGCCGCCAAGAAGCT
GCAGCCTGCACAGACAGCCGCCAAGAACCTCATCATCTTCCTGGGCGATGGGATGGGGGTGTCTACGGTG
ACAGCTGCCAGGATCCTAAAAGGGCAGAAGAAGGACAAACTGGGGCCTGAGATACCCCTGGCCATGGACC
GCTTCCCATATGTGGCTCTGTCCAAGACATACAATGTAGACAAACATGTGCCAGACAGTGGAGCCACAGC
CACGGCCTACCTGTGCGGGGTCAAGGGCAACTTCCAGACCATTGGCTTGAGTGCAGCCGCCCGCTTTAAC
CAGTGCAACACGACACGCGGCAACGAGGTCATCTCCGTGATGAATCGGGCCAAGAAAGCAGGGAAGTCAG
TGGGAGTGGTAACCACCACACGAGTGCAGCACGCCTCGCCAGCCGGCACCTACGCCCACACGGTGAACCG
CAACTGGTACTCGGACGCCGACGTGCCTGCCTCGGCCCGCCAGGAGGGGTGCCAGGACATCGCTACGCAG
CTCATCTCCAACATGGACATTGACGTGATCCTAGGTGGAGGCCGAAAGTACATGTTTCGCATGGGAACCC
CAGACCCTGAGTACCCAGATGACTACAGCCAAGGTGGGACCAGGCTGGACGGGAAGAATCTGGTGCAGGA
ATGGCTGGCGAAGCGCCAGGGTGCCCGGTATGTGTGGAACCGCACTGAGCTCATGCAGGCTTCCCTGGAC
CCGTCTGTGACCCATCTCATGGGTCTCTTTGAGCCTGGAGACATGAAATACGAGATCCACCGAGACTCCA
CACTGGACCCCTCCCTGATGGAGATGACAGAGGCTGCCCTGCGCCTGCTGAGCAGGAACCCCCGCGGCTT
CTTCCTCTTCGTGGAGGGTGGTCGCATCGACCATGGTCATCATGAAAGCAGGGCTTACCGGGCACTGACT
GAGACGATCATGTTCGACGACGCCATTGAGAGGGCGGGCCAGCTCACCAGCGAGGAGGACACGCTGAGCC
TCGTCACTGCCGACCACTCCCACGTCTTCTCCTTCGGAGGCTACCCCCTGCGAGGGAGCTCCATCTTCGG
GCTGGCCCCTGGCAAGGCCCGGGACAGGAAGGCCTACACGGTCCTCCTATACGGAAACGGTCCAGGCTAT
GTGCTCAAGGACGGCGCCCGGCCGGATGTTACCGAGAGCGAGAGCGGGAGCCCCGAGTATCGGCAGCAGT
CAGCAGTGCCCCTGGACGAAGAGACCCACGCAGGCGAGGACGTGGCGGTGTTCGCGCGCGGCCCGCAGGC
GCACCTGGTTCACGGCGTGCAGGAGCAGACCTTCATAGCGCACGTCATGGCCTTCGCCGCCTGCCTGGAG
CCCTACACCGCCTGCGACCTGGCGCCCCCCGCCGGCACCACCGACGCCGCGCACCCGGGTGGCGGAGGAC
TGAACGACATCTTCGAGGCTCAGAAAATCGAATGGCACGAACATCACCATCACCATCACCATCACCATTA
AGGCCGGCCTGTAGTCACTGGCACAACGCGTTACCCGGTAAGCCAATCGGGTATACACGGTCGTCATACT
GCAGACAGGGTTCTTCTACTTTGCAAGATAGTCTTGAGTAGTAAAATAAATAGATAGAGAAAATCAGCCT
CGACTGTGCCTTCTAGTTGCCAGCCATCTGTTGTTTGCCCCTCCCCCGTGCCTTCCTTGACCCTGGAAGG
TGCCACTCCCACTGTCCTTTCCTAATAAAATGAGGAAATTGCATCACAACACTCAACCCTATCTCGGTCT
ATTCTTTTGATTTATAAGGGATTTTGCCGATTTCGGCCTATTGGTTAAAAAATGAGCTGATTTAACAAAA
ATTTAACGCGAATTAATTCTGTGGAATGTGTGTCAGTTAGGGTGTGGAAAGTCCCCAGGCTCCCCAGCAG
GCAGAAGTATGCAAAGCATGCATCTCAATTAGTCAGCAACCAGGTGTGGAAAGTCCCCAGGCTCCCCAGC
AGGCAGAAGTATGCAAAGCATGCATCTCAATTAGTCAGCAACCATAGTCCCGCCCCTAACTCCGCCCATC
CCGCCCCTAACTCCGCCCAGTTCCGCCCATTCTCCGCCCCATGGCTGACTAATTTTTTTTATTTATGCAG
AGGCCGAGGCCGCCTCTGCCTCTGAGCTATTCCAGAAGTAGTGAGGAGGCTTTTTTGGAGGCCTAGGCTT
TTGCAAAAAGCTCCCGGGAGCTTGTATATCCATTTTCGGATCTGATCAGCACGTGTTGACAATTAATCAT
CGGCATAGTATATCGGCATAGTATAATACGACAAGGTGAGGAACTAAACCATGACCGAGTACAAGCCCAC
GGTGCGCCTCGCCACCCGCGACGACGTCCCCAGGGCCGTACGCACCCTCGCCGCCGCGTTCGCCGACTAC
CCCGCCACGCGCCACACCGTCGATCCGGACCGCCACATCGAGCGGGTCACCGAGCTGCAAGAACTCTTCC
TCACGCGCGTCGGGCTCGACATCGGCAAGGTGTGGGTCGCGGACGACGGCGCCGCGGTGGCGGTCTGGAC
CACGCCGGAGAGCGTCGAAGCGGGGGCGGTGTTCGCCGAGATCGGCCCGCGCATGGCCGAGTTGAGCGGT
TCCCGGCTGGCCGCGCAGCAACAGATGGAAGGCCTCCTGGCGCCGCACCGGCCCAAGGAGCCCGCGTGGT
TCCTGGCCACCGTCGGCGTCTCGCCCGACCACCAGGGCAAGGGTCTGGGCAGCGCCGTCGTGCTCCCCGG
AGTGGAGGCGGCCGAGCGCGCCGGGGTGCCCGCCTTCCTGGAGACATCCGCGCCCCGCAACCTCCCCTTC
TACGAGCGGCTCGGCTTCACCGTCACCGCCGACGTCGAGGTGCCCGAAGGACCGCGCACCTGGTGCATGA
CCCGCAAGCCCGGTGCCTGACACGTGCTACGAGATTTCGATTCCACCGCCGCCTTCTATGAAAGGTTGGG
CTTCGGAATCGTTTTCCGGGACGCCGGCTGGATGATCCTCCAGCGCGGGGATCTCATGCTGGAGTTCTTC
GCCCACCCCAACTTGTTTATTGCAGCTTATAATGGTTACAAATAAAGCAATAGCATCACAAATTTCACAA
ATAAAGCATTTTTTTCACTGCATTCTAGTTGTGGTTTGTCCAAACTCATCAATGTATCTTATCATGTCTG
TATACCGTCGACCTCTAGCTAGAGCTTGGCGTAATCATGGTCATTACCAATGCTTAATCAGTGAGGCACC
TATCTCAGCGATCTGTCTATTTCGTTCATCCATAGTTGCCTGACTCCCCGTCGTGTAGATAACTACGATA
CGGGAGGGCTTACCATCTGGCCCCAGCGCTGCGATGATACCGCGAGAACCACGCTCACCGGCTCCGGATT
TATCAGCAATAAACCAGCCAGCCGGAAGGGCCGAGCGCAGAAGTGGTCCTGCAACTTTATCCGCCTCCAT
CCAGTCTATTAATTGTTGCCGGGAAGCTAGAGTAAGTAGTTCGCCAGTTAATAGTTTGCGCAACGTTGTT
GCCATCGCTACAGGCATCGTGGTGTCACGCTCGTCGTTTGGTATGGCTTCATTCAGCTCCGGTTCCCAAC
GATCAAGGCGAGTTACATGATCCCCCATGTTGTGCAAAAAAGCGGTTAGCTCCTTCGGTCCTCCGATCGT
TGTCAGAAGTAAGTTGGCCGCAGTGTTATCACTCATGGTTATGGCAGCACTGCATAATTCTCTTACTGTC
ATGCCATCCGTAAGATGCTTTTCTGTGACTGGTGAGTACTCAACCAAGTCATTCTGAGAATAGTGTATGC
GGCGACCGAGTTGCTCTTGCCCGGCGTCAATACGGGATAATACCGCGCCACATAGCAGAACTTTAAAAGT
GCTCATCATTGGAAAACGTTCTTCGGGGCGAAAACTCTCAAGGATCTTACCGCTGTTGAGATCCAGTTCG
ATGTAACCCACTCGTGCACCCAACTGATCTTCAGCATCTTTTACTTTCACCAGCGTTTCTGGGTGAGCAA
AAACAGGAAGGCAAAATGCCGCAAAAAAGGGAATAAGGGCGACACGGAAATGTTGAATACTCATATTCTT
CCTTTTTCAATATTATTGAAGCATTTATCAGGGTTATTGTCTCATGAGCGGATACATATTTGAATGTATT
TAGAAAAATAAACAAATAGGGGTCAGTGTTACAACCAATTAACCAATTCTGAACATTATCGCGAGCCCAT
TTATACCTGAATATGGCTCATAACACCCCTTGCTCATGACCAAAATCCCTTAACGTGAGTTACGCGCGCG
TCGTTCCACTGAGCGTCAGACCCCGTAGAAAAGATCAAAGGATCTTC
Features (pLannotate 1.2.2; 24 found; start..end, strand, type, name):
      1..589     +  rep_origin     ori: high-copy-number ColE1/pMB1/pBR322/pUC origin of replication
    814..831     +  terminator     rrnB T2 terminator (fragment): transcription terminator T2 from the E. coli rrnB gene
    856..875     -  CDS            lacZα (fragment): LacZα fragment of β-galactosidase; lacZ fragment
   1331..1347    +  protein_bind   lac operator: The lac repressor binds to the lac operator to inhibit transcription in E. coli. This inhibition can be relieved by adding lactose or isopropyl-β-D-thiogalactopyranoside (IPTG). lac repressor encoded by lacI
   1590..1893    +  enhancer       CMV enhancer: human cytomegalovirus immediate early enhancer
   1894..2097    +  promoter       CMV promoter: human cytomegalovirus (CMV) immediate early promoter
   2233..2276    +  intron         CMV intron (fragment): modified intron A from human cytomegalovirus
   2328..2346    +  promoter       SP6 promoter: promoter for bacteriophage SP6 RNA polymerase
   2350..2387    +  CDS            IgH signal sequence (fragment): signal sequence from the mouse immunoglobulin heavy chain variable region
   2487..2879    +  CDS            TMIGD2 (fragment): TMIG2_HUMAN - Also known as CD28H, IGPR1. Experimental evidence at protein level: Swiss-Prot protein existence level 1. Plays a role in cell-cell interaction, cell migration, and angiogenesis. Through interaction with HHLA2, costimulates T-cells in the context of TCR-mediated activation. Enhances T-cell proliferation and cytokine production via an AKT-dependent signaling cascade. From Homo sapiens (Human).
   2976..3155    +  CDS            Comp (fragment): COMP_RAT - Experimental evidence at protein level: Swiss-Prot protein existence level 1. May play a role in the structural integrity of cartilage via its interaction with other extracellular matrix proteins such as the collagens and fibronectin. Can mediate the interaction of chondrocytes with the cartilage extracellular matrix through interaction with cell surface integrin receptors. Could play a role in the pathogenesis of osteoarthritis. Potent suppressor of apoptosis in both primary chondrocytes and transformed cells. Suppresses apoptosis by blocking the activation of caspase-3 and by indu
   3143..4595    +  CDS            SEAP (fragment): secreted alkaline phosphatase from human placenta The natural enzyme has a C-terminal transmembrane sequence that is replaced by a GPI anchor.
   4620..4661    +  CDS            AviTag™ (fragment): peptide tag that allows for enzymatic biotinylation
   4665..4688    +  CDS            8xHis: 8xHis affinity tag
   4834..4945    +  polyA_signal   bGH poly(A) signal: bovine growth hormone polyadenylation signal
   4946..5054    +  rep_origin     f1 ori (fragment): f1 bacteriophage origin of replication; arrow indicates direction of (+) strand synthesis
   5068..5397    +  promoter       SV40 promoter: SV40 enhancer and early promoter
   5445..5492    +  promoter       EM7 promoter: synthetic bacterial promoter&nbsp
   5511..6110    +  CDS            PuroR (fragment): puromycin N-acetyltransferase; pac from Streptomyces; confers resistance to puromycin
   6120..6245    +  CDS            ble (fragment): BLE_KLEPN - Experimental evidence at protein level: Swiss-Prot protein existence level 1. Binding protein with a strong affinity to the bleomycin family of antibiotics. Binds to CL990; an antimitotic-antibiotic compound. From Klebsiella pneumoniae.
   6240..6361    +  polyA_signal   SV40 poly(A) signal: SV40 polyadenylation signal
   6414..7274    -  CDS            AmpR: β-lactamase; bla; confers resistance to ampicillin, carbenicillin, and related antibiotics
   7277..7373    -  promoter       AmpR promoter (fragment): bla
   7403..7427    -  CDS            KanR (fragment): aminoglycoside phosphotransferase; aph(3')-Ia; confers resistance to kanamycin
