[The description below was written by a language model from this plasmid's Addgene catalogue record and pLannotate feature annotations shown in this document.]
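Description:
pD649-HAsp-TMIGD2-COMP5AP-AviTag-9xHis is a mammalian expression plasmid built on the pD649 backbone for producing a secreted, multimerised form of the extracellular domain of human TMIGD2 (also called CD28H or IGPR-1), an immunoglobulin-superfamily cell-surface protein that costimulates T cells through its interaction with HHLA2. In E. coli it is maintained at high copy by a ColE1/pUC-type origin and selected with ampicillin through the β-lactamase gene. A separate cassette driven by the SV40 early and EM7 promoters, ending in an SV40 poly(A) signal, carries a puromycin N-acetyltransferase sequence annotated as a fragment, which could allow selection of transfected mammalian cells. Small annotated remnants (lacZα, KanR, ble, f1 ori, rrnB T2) appear to be backbone leftovers rather than functional parts.

Expression is driven by the CMV enhancer and promoter followed by a piece of CMV intron A, with an SP6 promoter just upstream of the coding region that also serves as a sequencing primer site. The plasmid name indicates an HA signal peptide, whereas the automated annotation labels a short match at this position as an immunoglobulin heavy-chain signal sequence; either way, a leader directs the protein into the secretory pathway. The 384 bp TMIGD2 ectodomain lies between preserved NotI and AscI sites and is fused at its C terminus to the coiled-coil region of rat COMP, which assembles into pentamers, then human placental alkaline phosphatase, an AviTag for enzymatic biotinylation and a polyhistidine tag (9xHis by name, annotated as 8xHis), terminating in a bGH poly(A) signal. The pentameric alkaline phosphatase fusion provides high avidity and an enzymatic readout, consistent with use in extracellular protein–protein interaction screening across the human IgSF. The depositor notes that some plasmids in this collection may carry an IS4-like transposase upstream of the CMV promoter; none is annotated here.
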