Addgene plasmid #157080: pD649-HAsp-TMIGD2-COMP5AP-AviTag-9xHis
Purpose: Mammalian expression of cell-surface protein extracellular domain fused to COMP5AP-AviTag-9xHis. Protein is secreted from cells.
Depositing lab: Chris Garcia. Depositing organization: Stanford University. Publication: A Human IgSF Cell-Surface Interactome Reveals a Complex Network of Protein-Protein Interactions. Wojtowicz WM, Vielmetter J, Fernandes RA, Siepe DH, Eastman CL, Chisholm GB, Cox S, Klock H, Anderson PW, Rue SM, Miller JJ, Glaser SM, Bragstad ML, Vance J, Lam AW, Lesley SA, Zinn K, Garcia KC. Cell. 2020 Aug 20;182(4):1027-1043.e17. doi: 10.1016/j.cell.2020.07.025. PubMed 32822567.
Backbone
  Vector backbone: pD649
  Backbone size w/o insert (bp): 7153
  Vector type: Mammalian Expression
Growth in bacteria
  Bacterial resistance: Ampicillin, 100 μg/mL
  Growth temperature: 37°C
  Growth strain: DH5alpha
  Copy number: High Copy
Gene/Insert
  Gene/Insert name: TMIGD2 (alt name: TMIG2)
  Species: H. sapiens (human)
  Insert size (bp): 384
  Entrez Gene: TMIGD2 (a.k.a. CD28H, IGPR-1, IGPR1)
  Promoter: CMV/SP6
  Tag / fusion protein: COMP5AP-AviTag-9xHis (C terminal on backbone)
  Cloning method: Restriction Enzyme; 5′ cloning site GCGGCCGC (not destroyed); 3′ cloning site GGCGCGCC (not destroyed)
  Sequencing primers: 5′ ATTTAGGTGACACTATAG; 3′ CGTCGCACTCCATCACGGTG
Resource information
  A portion of this plasmid was derived from a plasmid made by: synthesis by ThermoFisher
Terms and licenses: Academic/Nonprofit Terms; Industry Terms: Not Available to Industry
Depositor comments: Some plasmids in this collection may have an IS4-like element ISVsa5 family transposase upstream of the CMV promoter.
How to cite: pD649-HAsp-TMIGD2-COMP5AP-AviTag-9xHis was a gift from Chris Garcia (Addgene plasmid # 157080 ; http://n2t.net/addgene:157080 ; RRID:Addgene_157080)
