>Addgene plasmid #157080 | pD649-HAsp-TMIGD2-COMP5AP-AviTag-9xHis | depositor partial sequence | sequence record 303270 | insert (extracellular domain)
TTGTCTGTTCAGCAGGGACCTAATCTGCTGCAAGTGCGGCAGGGATCTCAGGCCACACTCGTGTGTCAAG
TGGATCAGGCTACAGCCTGGGAGAGACTGAGAGTGAAGTGGACAAAGGACGGGGCCATCCTGTGCCAGCC
TTACATCACAAATGGCAGCCTGAGCCTGGGCGTGTGTGGACCTCAAGGCAGACTTTCTTGGCAGGCCCCT
TCTCACCTGACACTGCAGCTGGACCCTGTGTCTCTGAATCACAGCGGCGCCTATGTGTGTTGGGCCGCTG
TGGAAATTCCTGAGCTGGAAGAGGCCGAGGGCAACATCACCAGACTGTTCGTGGACCCCGACGATCCCAC
ACAGAACCGGAACAGAATTGCCAGCTTTCCCGGT
